Addgene plasmid #236229: pAAV hSyn INTRON HaloTag-Sec61b WPRE
Purpose: AAV expression of a marker for the endoplasmic reticulum, Sec61b, fused to HaloTag
Depositing lab: Jennifer Lippincott-Schwartz. Depositing organization: HHMI, Janelia Research Campus. Publication: Periodic ER-plasma membrane junctions support long-range Ca(2+) signal integration in dendrites. Benedetti L, Fan R, Weigel AV, Moore AS, Houlihan PR, Kittisopikul M, Park G, Petruncio A, Hubbard PM, Pang S, Xu CS, Hess HF, Saalfeld S, Rangaraju V, Clapham DE, De Camilli P, Ryan TA, Lippincott-Schwartz J. Cell. 2025 Jan 23;188(2):484-500.e22. doi: 10.1016/j.cell.2024.11.029. Epub 2024 Dec 20. PubMed 39708809.
Backbone
  Vector backbone: pAAV Syn intron Psam4GlyR m3m4 HA
  Backbone manufacturer: Scott Sternson (Addgene plasmid # 196041)
  Vector type: AAV
Growth in bacteria
  Bacterial resistance: Ampicillin, 100 μg/mL
  Growth temperature: 37°C
  Growth strain: NEB Stable
  Copy number: High Copy
Gene/Insert
  Gene/Insert name: HaloTag-Sec61b
  Species: H. sapiens (human), Synthetic
  Insert size (bp): 1242
  Entrez Gene: SEC61B
  Promoter: human Synapsin 1
  Tag / fusion protein: HaloTag (N terminal on insert)
  Cloning method: Restriction Enzyme; 5′ cloning site BamHI (unknown if destroyed); 3′ cloning site HindIII (unknown if destroyed)
Terms and licenses: Academic/Nonprofit Terms; Industry Terms: Not Available to Industry
How to cite: pAAV hSyn INTRON HaloTag-Sec61b WPRE was a gift from Jennifer Lippincott-Schwartz (Addgene plasmid # 236229 ; http://n2t.net/addgene:236229 ; RRID:Addgene_236229)
