[The description below was written by a language model from this plasmid's Addgene catalogue record and pLannotate feature annotations shown in this document.]
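Description:
pAAV hSyn INTRON HaloTag-Sec61b WPRE is a 5.65 kb adeno-associated virus transfer plasmid for expressing a labelable endoplasmic reticulum marker in neurons. It was built on an existing pAAV Syn-intron backbone by restriction cloning of the insert between BamHI and HindIII sites. In bacteria it replicates from a high-copy ColE1/pUC-type origin and is selected with ampicillin through the β-lactamase gene. An f1 phage origin and short lacZα and lacI remnants are also annotated in the backbone but have no role in the payload.

The expression cassette lies between two AAV2 inverted terminal repeats, which are the cis elements needed for replication and packaging of the intervening DNA into AAV particles when helper functions are supplied. Transcription is driven by the human synapsin I promoter, which restricts expression to neurons, followed by a chimeric β-globin/immunoglobulin intron that generally improves transcript processing and expression. The coding region is a 1,242 bp fusion of HaloTag at the N terminus to human Sec61β, a subunit of the ER translocon that anchors in the ER membrane. HaloTag is a modified bacterial dehalogenase that bonds covalently to chloroalkane ligands, so the ER can be labeled with a chosen fluorescent dye ligand. Downstream, a WPRE enhances transcript stability and expression, and an SV40 polyadenylation signal, annotated on the reverse strand along with an adjacent large T antigen fragment, terminates the message.

The construct is intended for AAV-mediated or plasmid-based visualization of ER morphology in neurons. It was deposited with a study of ER–plasma membrane junctions and calcium signal integration in dendrites.
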