Features (pLannotate 1.2.2; 16 found; start..end, strand, type, name):
    237..825     -  rep_origin     ori: high-copy-number ColE1/pMB1/pBR322/pUC origin of replication
    996..1856    -  CDS            AmpR: β-lactamase; bla; confers resistance to ampicillin, carbenicillin, and related antibiotics
   1857..1961    -  promoter       AmpR promoter: bla
   2014..2442    -  rep_origin     f1 ori (sequence partly withheld): f1 bacteriophage origin of replication; arrow indicates direction of (+) strand synthesis
   2447..2516    -  CDS            lacZα (fragment): LacZα fragment of β-galactosidase; lacZ fragment
   2511..2643    -  repeat_region  AAV2 ITR (fragment): inverted terminal repeat of adeno-associated virus serotype 2 inverted
   2725..3172    +  promoter       hSyn promoter: human synapsin I promoter; confers neuron-specific expression (Kügler et al., 2003)
   3194..3326    +  intron         chimeric intron: chimera between introns from human β-globin and immunoglobulin heavy chain genes
   3346..4236    +  CDS            HaloTag®: modified bacterial dehalogenase that forms covalent bonds with chloroalkane derivatives
   4300..4587    +  CDS            Sec61β (sequence partly withheld): human Sec61β subunit of the translocon in the endoplasmic reticulum; SEC61B
   4603..5191    +  misc_feature   WPRE: woodchuck hepatitis virus posttranscriptional regulatory element
   5192..5211    +  misc_feature   MCS (fragment): pBluescript multiple cloning site
   5240..5361    -  polyA_signal   SV40 poly(A) signal: SV40 polyadenylation signal
   5384..5452    -  CDS            large T antigen (fragment): large T antigen from SV40 (simian virus 40)
   5523..4       +  repeat_region  AAV2 ITR (across the origin): inverted terminal repeat of adeno-associated virus serotype 2 inverted
   5650..54      -  CDS            lacI (fragment) (across the origin): lac repressor; lacI; The lac repressor binds to the lac operator to inhibit transcription in E. coli. This inhibition can be relieved by adding lactose or isopropyl-β-D-thiogalactopyranoside (IPTG).
>Addgene plasmid #236229 | pAAV hSyn INTRON HaloTag-Sec61b WPRE | addgene full sequence | sequence record 471242 | Addgene NGS Result
CTGCATTAATGAATCGGCCAACGCGCGGGGAGAGGCGGTTTGCGTATTGGGCGCTCTTCCGCTTCCTCGC
TCACTGACTCGCTGCGCTCGGTCGTTCGGCTGCGGCGAGCGGTATCAGCTCACTCAAAGGCGGTAATACG
GTTATCCACAGAATCAGGGGATAACGCAGGAAAGAACATGTGAGCAAAAGGCCAGCAAAAGGCCAGGAAC
CGTAAAAAGGCCGCGTTGCTGGCGTTTTTCCATAGGCTCCGCCCCCCTGACGAGCATCACAAAAATCGAC
GCTCAAGTCAGAGGTGGCGAAACCCGACAGGACTATAAAGATACCAGGCGTTTCCCCCTGGAAGCTCCCT
CGTGCGCTCTCCTGTTCCGACCCTGCCGCTTACCGGATACCTGTCCGCCTTTCTCCCTTCGGGAAGCGTG
GCGCTTTCTCATAGCTCACGCTGTAGGTATCTCAGTTCGGTGTAGGTCGTTCGCTCCAAGCTGGGCTGTG
TGCACGAACCCCCCGTTCAGCCCGACCGCTGCGCCTTATCCGGTAACTATCGTCTTGAGTCCAACCCGGT
AAGACACGACTTATCGCCACTGGCAGCAGCCACTGGTAACAGGATTAGCAGAGCGAGGTATGTAGGCGGT
GCTACAGAGTTCTTGAAGTGGTGGCCTAACTACGGCTACACTAGAAGAACAGTATTTGGTATCTGCGCTC
TGCTGAAGCCAGTTACCTTCGGAAAAAGAGTTGGTAGCTCTTGATCCGGCAAACAAACCACCGCTGGTAG
CGGTGGTTTTTTTGTTTGCAAGCAGCAGATTACGCGCAGAAAAAAAGGATCTCAAGAAGATCCTTTGATC
TTTTCTACGGGGTCTGACGCTCAGTGGAACGAAAACTCACGTTAAGGGATTTTGGTCATGAGATTATCAA
AAAGGATCTTCACCTAGATCCTTTTAAATTAAAAATGAAGTTTTAAATCAATCTAAAGTATATATGAGTA
AACTTGGTCTGACAGTTACCAATGCTTAATCAGTGAGGCACCTATCTCAGCGATCTGTCTATTTCGTTCA
TCCATAGTTGCCTGACTCCCCGTCGTGTAGATAACTACGATACGGGAGGGCTTACCATCTGGCCCCAGTG
CTGCAATGATACCGCGAGACCCACGCTCACCGGCTCCAGATTTATCAGCAATAAACCAGCCAGCCGGAAG
GGCCGAGCGCAGAAGTGGTCCTGCAACTTTATCCGCCTCCATCCAGTCTATTAATTGTTGCCGGGAAGCT
AGAGTAAGTAGTTCGCCAGTTAATAGTTTGCGCAACGTTGTTGCCATTGCTACAGGCATCGTGGTGTCAC
GCTCGTCGTTTGGTATGGCTTCATTCAGCTCCGGTTCCCAACGATCAAGGCGAGTTACATGATCCCCCAT
GTTGTGCAAAAAAGCGGTTAGCTCCTTCGGTCCTCCGATCGTTGTCAGAAGTAAGTTGGCCGCAGTGTTA
TCACTCATGGTTATGGCAGCACTGCATAATTCTCTTACTGTCATGCCATCCGTAAGATGCTTTTCTGTGA
CTGGTGAGTACTCAACCAAGTCATTCTGAGAATAGTGTATGCGGCGACCGAGTTGCTCTTGCCCGGCGTC
AATACGGGATAATACCGCGCCACATAGCAGAACTTTAAAAGTGCTCATCATTGGAAAACGTTCTTCGGGG
CGAAAACTCTCAAGGATCTTACCGCTGTTGAGATCCAGTTCGATGTAACCCACTCGTGCACCCAACTGAT
CTTCAGCATCTTTTACTTTCACCAGCGTTTCTGGGTGAGCAAAAACAGGAAGGCAAAATGCCGCAAAAAA
GGGAATAAGGGCGACACGGAAATGTTGAATACTCATACTCTTCCTTTTTCAATATTATTGAAGCATTTAT
CAGGGTTATTGTCTCATGAGCGGATACATATTTGAATGTATTTAGAAAAATAAACAAATAGGGGTTCCGC
GCACATTTCCCCGAAAAGTGCCACCTAAATTGTAAGCGTTAATATTTTGTTAAAATTCGCGTTAAATTTT
TGTTAAATCAGCTCATTTTTTAACCAATAGGCCGAAATCGGCAAAATCCCTTATAAATCAAAAGAATAGA
CCGAGATAGGGT
[37 nt withheld, positions 2113-2149]
AAAGAACGTGGACTCCAACGTCAAAGG
[49 nt withheld, positions 2177-2225]
T
[91 nt withheld, positions 2227-2317]
G
[124 nt withheld, positions 2319-2442]
CCCATTCGCCATTCAGGCTGCGCAACTGTTGGGAAGGGCGATCGGTGCGGGCCTCTTCGCTATTACGCCA
GCTGCGCGCTCGCTCGCTCACTGAGGCCGCCCGGGCAAAGCCCGGGCGTCGGGCGACCTTTGGTCGCCCG
GCCTCAGTGAGCGAGCGAGCGCGCAGAGAGGGAGTGGCCAACTCCATCACTAGGGGTTCCTTGTAGTTAA
TGATTAACCCGCCATGCTACTTATCTACGTAGCCATGCTCTAGGAAGATCTCTGCAGAGGGCCCTGCGTA
TGAGTGCAAGTGGGTTTTAGGACCAGGATGAGGCGGGGTGGGGGTGCCTACCTGACGACCGACCCCGACC
CACTGGACAAGCACCCAACCCCCATTCCCCAAATTGCGCATCCCCTATCAGAGAGGGGGAGGGGAAACAG
GATGCGGCGAGGCGCGTGCGCACTGCCAGCTTCAGCACCGCGGACAGTGCCTTCGCCCCCGCCTGGCGGC
GCGCGCCACCGCCGCCTCAGCACTGAAGGCGCGCTGACGTCACTCGCCGGTCCCCCGCAAACTCCCCTTC
CCGGCCACCTTGGTCGCGTCCGCGCCGCCGCCGGCCCAGCCGGACCGCACCACGCGAGGCGCGAGATAGG
GGGGCACGGGCGCGACCATCTGCGCTGCGGCGCCGGCGACTCAGCGCTGCCTCAGTCTGCGGTGGGCAGC
GGAGGAGTCGTGTCGTGCCTGAGAGCGCAGTCGAATTCAAGCTGCTAGCAGGTAAGTATCAAGGTTACAA
GACAGGTTTAAGGAGACCAATAGAAACTGGGCTTGTCGAGACAGAGAAGACTCTTGCGTTTCTGATAGGC
ACCTATTGGTCTTACTGACATCCACTTTGCCTTTCTCTCCACAGGTGATAAGGATCCGCCACCATGGCAG
AAATCGGTACTGGCTTTCCATTCGACCCCCATTATGTGGAAGTCCTGGGCGAGCGCATGCACTACGTCGA
TGTTGGTCCGCGCGATGGCACCCCTGTGCTGTTCCTGCACGGTAACCCGACCTCCTCCTACGTGTGGCGC
AACATCATCCCGCATGTTGCACCGACCCATCGCTGCATTGCTCCAGACCTGATCGGTATGGGCAAATCCG
ACAAACCAGACCTGGGTTATTTCTTCGACGACCACGTCCGCTTCATGGATGCCTTCATCGAAGCCCTGGG
TCTGGAAGAGGTCGTCCTGGTCATTCACGACTGGGGCTCCGCTCTGGGTTTCCACTGGGCCAAGCGCAAT
CCAGAGCGCGTCAAAGGTATTGCATTTATGGAGTTCATCCGCCCTATCCCGACCTGGGACGAATGGCCAG
AATTTGCCCGCGAGACCTTCCAGGCCTTCCGCACCACCGACGTCGGCCGCAAGCTGATCATCGATCAGAA
CGTTTTTATCGAGGGTACGCTGCCGATGGGTGTCGTCCGCCCGCTGACTGAAGTCGAGATGGACCATTAC
CGCGAGCCGTTCCTGAATCCTGTTGACCGCGAGCCACTGTGGCGCTTCCCAAACGAGCTGCCAATCGCCG
GTGAGCCAGCGAACATCGTCGCGCTGGTCGAAGAATACATGGACTGGCTGCACCAGTCCCCTGTCCCGAA
GCTGCTGTTCTGGGGCACCCCAGGCGTTCTGATCCCACCGGCCGAAGCCGCTCGCCTGGCCAAAAGCCTG
CCTAACTGCAAGGCTGTGGACATCGGCCCGGGTCTGAATCTGCTGCAAGAAGACAACCCGGACCTGATCG
GCAGCGAGATCGCGCGCTGGCTGTCGACGCTCGAGATTTCCGGCATGTACAAGTCCGGACTCAGATCTGG
CTCCAGCGCAGGCAGCGCATCCGGCGGAAGCGGAAGC
[285 nt withheld, positions 4300-4584]
TAGTAAAAGCTTATCGATAATCAACCTCTGGATTACAAAATTTGTGAAAGATTGACTGGTATTCTTAACT
ATGTTGCTCCTTTTACGCTATGTGGATACGCTGCTTTAATGCCTTTGTATCATGCTATTGCTTCCCGTAT
GGCTTTCATTTTCTCCTCCTTGTATAAATCCTGGTTGCTGTCTCTTTATGAGGAGTTGTGGCCCGTTGTC
AGGCAACGTGGCGTGGTGTGCACTGTGTTTGCTGACGCAACCCCCACTGGTTGGGGCATTGCCACCACCT
GTCAGCTCCTTTCCGGGACTTTCGCTTTCCCCCTCCCTATTGCCACGGCGGAACTCATCGCCGCCTGCCT
TGCCCGCTGCTGGACAGGGGCTCGGCTGTTGGGCACTGACAATTCCGTGGTGTTGTCGGGGAAATCATCG
TCCTTTCCTTGGCTGCTCGCCTGTGTTGCCACCTGGATTCTGCGCGGGACGTCCTTCTGCTACGTCCCTT
CGGCCCTCAATCCAGCGGACCTTCCTTCCCGCGGCCTGCTGCCGGCTCTGCGGCCTCTTCCGCGTCTTCG
CCTTCGCCCTCAGACGAGTCGGATCTCCCTTTGGGCCGCCTCCCCGCATCGATACCGTCGACCTCGACCC
GGGCGGCCGCTTCGAGCAGACATGATAAGATACATTGATGAGTTTGGACAAACCACAACTAGAATGCAGT
GAAAAAAATGCTTTATTTGTGAAATTTGTGATGCTATTGCTTTATTTGTAACCATTATAAGCTGCAATAA
ACAAGTTAACAACAACAATTGCATTCATTTTATGTTTCAGGTTCAGGGGGAGATGTGGGAGGTTTTTTAA
AGCAAGTAAAACCTCTACAAATGTGGTAAAATCGATAAGGATCTTCCTAGAGCATGGCTACGTAGATAAG
TAGCATGGCGGGTTAATCATTAACTACAAGGAACCCCTAGTGATGGAGTTGGCCACTCCCTCTCTGCGCG
CTCGCTCGCTCACTGAGGCCGGGCGACCAAAGGTCGCCCGACGCCCGGGCTTTGCCCGGGCGGCCTCAGT
GAGCGAGCGAGCGCGCAG
